Addgene plasmid #207580: AAVS1 SNAP-Sec61B
Purpose: Homologous recombination donor to integrate and expression cassette for SNAPtag-Sec61B in the AAVS1 locus of human cells
Depositing lab: Jens Schmidt. Depositing organization: Michigan State University. Publication: Quantitative analysis of autophagy reveals the role of ATG9 and ATG2 in autophagosome formation. Broadbent DG, Barnaba C, Perez GI, Schmidt JC. J Cell Biol. 2023 Jul 3;222(7):e202210078. doi: 10.1083/jcb.202210078. Epub 2023 Apr 28. PubMed 37115157.
Backbone
  Vector backbone: AAVS1-TRE3G-EGFP (Plasmid #52343)
  Total vector size (bp): 12000
  Vector type: Mammalian Expression
  Selectable markers: Puromycin
Growth in bacteria
  Bacterial resistance: Ampicillin, 100 μg/mL
  Growth temperature: 30°C
  Growth strain: NEB Stable
  Copy number: High Copy
Gene/Insert
  Gene/Insert name: TET inducible SNAPTag-Sec61B
  Species: H. sapiens (human), Synthetic
  Promoter: Endogenous
  Tag / fusion protein: SNAPTAG (N terminal on insert)
  Cloning method: Gibson Cloning
  Sequencing primers: 5′ TRE3G-gatcgcctggagcaattccac; 3′ SV40pA-R
Terms and licenses: Academic/Nonprofit Terms; Industry Terms: Not Available to Industry
How to cite: AAVS1 SNAP-Sec61B was a gift from Jens Schmidt (Addgene plasmid # 207580 ; http://n2t.net/addgene:207580 ; RRID:Addgene_207580)
