[The description below was written by a language model from this plasmid's Addgene catalogue record and pLannotate feature annotations shown in this document.]
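Description:
AAVS1 SNAP-Sec61B is a roughly 12 kb homologous recombination donor plasmid for placing a doxycycline-inducible SNAP-tag–Sec61β expression cassette into the AAVS1 safe-harbour locus (intron 1 of PPP1R12C) in human cells. It is built on the AAVS1-TRE3G-EGFP backbone, with the insert introduced by Gibson cloning. In bacteria it is maintained through a high-copy ColE1/pUC-type origin and an ampicillin resistance gene. The feature table also shows leftover cloning-vector remnants, including fragments of NeoR/KanR, ccdB, lacZα and lac regulatory elements, which are not expected to have a functional role.

The payload lies between the left and right AAVS1 homology arms. Next to the left arm, a splice acceptor precedes a promoterless puromycin N-acetyltransferase gene with a bGH polyadenylation signal. Puromycin resistance therefore depends on splicing from the endogenous PPP1R12C transcript after correct targeting, which probably explains the "endogenous" promoter entry in the catalogue. The TRE3G promoter drives an N-terminal SNAP-tag joined through a TEV protease site to human Sec61β, a subunit of the endoplasmic reticulum translocon, and is followed by SV40 small t intron and poly(A) sequences. In the opposite orientation, a CAG-type promoter (CMV enhancer, chicken β-actin promoter and chimeric intron) constitutively expresses the Tet-On 3G transactivator, terminated by a rabbit β-globin poly(A) signal. A single integration thus supplies both the activator and the responsive gene.

SNAP-tag binds benzylguanine-derived fluorescent ligands covalently, so the construct gives a tunable, labelable ER marker for live-cell imaging. The associated work is a quantitative analysis of autophagosome formation. The record does not specify which nuclease is used to stimulate integration.
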