Features (pLannotate 1.2.2; 40 found; start..end, strand, type, name):
      3..21      -  promoter       T3 promoter: promoter for bacteriophage T3 RNA polymerase
     64..86      -  protein_bind   lac operator (fragment): The lac repressor binds to the lac operator to inhibit transcription in E. coli. This inhibition can be relieved by adding lactose or isopropyl-β-D-thiogalactopyranoside (IPTG). lac repressor encoded by lacI
     90..120     -  promoter       lac promoter: promoter for the E. coli lac operon
    135..156     -  protein_bind   CAP binding site: CAP binding activates transcription in the presence of cAMP. E. coli catabolite activator protein
    169..261     -  CDS            lacI (fragment): lac repressor; lacI; The lac repressor binds to the lac operator to inhibit transcription in E. coli. This inhibition can be relieved by adding lactose or isopropyl-β-D-thiogalactopyranoside (IPTG).
    444..1032    -  rep_origin     ori: high-copy-number ColE1/pMB1/pBR322/pUC origin of replication
   1103..1155    +  promoter       AmpR promoter (fragment): bla
   1156..2016    +  CDS            AmpR: β-lactamase; bla; confers resistance to ampicillin, carbenicillin, and related antibiotics
   2109..2168    -  promoter       AmpR promoter (fragment): bla
   2195..2245    +  misc_feature   bom (fragment): basis of mobility region from pBR322
   2266..3064    -  CDS            NeoR/KanR (fragment): aminoglycoside phosphotransferase from Tn5; aph(3')-II (or nptII); confers resistance to neomycin, kanamycin, and G418 (Geneticin®)
   3096..3365    -  CDS            tnpA (fragment): TN5P_ECOLX - Also known as tnp. Experimental evidence at protein level: Swiss-Prot protein existence level 1. Mediates transposition of transposon Tn5 by a 'cut and paste' mechanism. First, the monomeric transposase binds the 19 bp inverted DNA repeats flanking the transposon. Then, dimerization of the DNA- bound transposase creates a synaptic DNA complex. After nicking of the first DNA strand, excision of the transposon proceeds through a series of intermediates. The transposase then mediates the insertion of the transposon at a new site by strand transfer. The activity of the wild- type tran
   3413..3716    -  CDS            ccdB (fragment): CcdB, a bacterial toxin that poisons DNA gyrase; ccdB; Plasmids containing the ccdB gene cannot be propagated in standard E. coli strains.
   3726..3873    -  CDS            lacZα (fragment): LacZα fragment of β-galactosidase; lacZ fragment
   3876..3894    +  promoter       T7 promoter: promoter for bacteriophage T7 RNA polymerase
   3929..4765    -  misc_feature   HA-R: right homology arm from the adeno-associated virus integration site (AAVS1) within intron 1 of the human PPP1R12C gene
   4787..4826    +  CDS            lacI (fragment): lac repressor; lacI; The lac repressor binds to the lac operator to inhibit transcription in E. coli. This inhibition can be relieved by adding lactose or isopropyl-β-D-thiogalactopyranoside (IPTG).
   4839..4860    +  protein_bind   CAP binding site: CAP binding activates transcription in the presence of cAMP. E. coli catabolite activator protein
   4875..4905    +  promoter       lac promoter: promoter for the E. coli lac operon
   4909..4931    +  protein_bind   lac operator (fragment): The lac repressor binds to the lac operator to inhibit transcription in E. coli. This inhibition can be relieved by adding lactose or isopropyl-β-D-thiogalactopyranoside (IPTG). lac repressor encoded by lacI
   5314..5369    -  polyA_signal   β-globin poly(A) signal: rabbit β-globin polyadenylation signal (Gil and Proudfoot, 1987)
   5440..5520    -  CDS            HBB (fragment): HBB_PONPY - Experimental evidence at transcript level: Swiss-Prot protein existence level 2. Involved in oxygen transport from the lung to the various peripheral tissues. From Pongo pygmaeus (Bornean orangutan).
   5525..6271    -  CDS            Tet-On® 3G: modified rtTA protein that binds tightly to promoters containing the tet operator in the presence of doxycycline
   6336..7352    -  intron         chimeric intron: chimera between introns from chicken β-actin and rabbit β-globin
   7353..7628    -  promoter       chicken β-actin promoter: No description available
   7630..7933    -  enhancer       CMV enhancer: human cytomegalovirus immediate early enhancer
   8017..8395    +  promoter       TRE3G promoter: 3rd-generation Tet-responsive promoter that can be activated by binding of Tet-On® 3G
   8402..8947    +  CDS            SNAP-tag®: human O6-alkylguanine-DNA-alkyltransferase variant that forms covalent bonds with benzylguanine derivatives fast-reacting variant, optimized for mammalian expression
   8960..8980    +  CDS            TEV site: tobacco etch virus (TEV) protease recognition and cleavage site
   9005..9292    +  CDS            Sec61β (sequence partly withheld): human Sec61β subunit of the translocon in the endoplasmic reticulum; SEC61B
   9377..9451    +  CDS            small t antigen (fragment): SV40 (simian virus 40) small t antigen
   9453..9518    +  intron         small t intron: SV40 (simian virus 40) small t antigen intron
   9648..9668    +  CDS            SV40 NLS: nuclear localization signal of SV40 (simian virus 40) large T antigen
   9987..10070   +  CDS            large T antigen (fragment): large T antigen from SV40 (simian virus 40)
  10093..10214   +  polyA_signal   SV40 poly(A) signal: SV40 polyadenylation signal
  10228..10246   -  enhancer       CMV enhancer (fragment): human cytomegalovirus immediate early enhancer
  10252..10476   -  polyA_signal   bGH poly(A) signal: bovine growth hormone polyadenylation signal
  10514..11113   -  CDS            PuroR: puromycin N-acetyltransferase; pac from Streptomyces alboniger; confers resistance to puromycin
  11200..11225   -  misc_feature   SA: splice acceptor site
  11232..12035   -  misc_feature   HA-L: left homology arm from the adeno-associated virus integration site (AAVS1) within intron 1 of the human PPP1R12C gene
>Addgene plasmid #207580 | AAVS1 SNAP-Sec61B | addgene full sequence | sequence record 431002 | Addgene NGS Result
TCCCTTTAGTGAGGGTTAATTCTGAGCTTGGCGTAATCATGGTCATAGCTGTTTCCTGTGTGAAATTGTT
ATCCGCTCACAATTCCACACAACATACGAGCCGGAAGCATAAAGTGTAAAGCCTGGGGTGCCTAATGAGT
GAGCTAACTCACATTAATTGCGTTGCGCTCACTGCCCGCTTTCCAGTCGGGAAACCTGTCGTGCCAGCTG
CATTAATGAATCGGCCAACGCGCGGGGAGAGGCGGTTTGCGTATTGGGCGCTCTTCCGCTTCCTCGCTCA
CTGACTCGCTGCGCTCGGTCGTTCGGCTGCGGCGAGCGGTATCAGCTCACTCAAAGGCGGTAATACGGTT
ATCCACAGAATCAGGGGATAACGCAGGAAAGAACATGTGAGCAAAAGGCCAGCAAAAGGCCAGGAACCGT
AAAAAGGCCGCGTTGCTGGCGTTTTTCCATAGGCTCCGCCCCCCTGACGAGCATCACAAAAATCGACGCT
CAAGTCAGAGGTGGCGAAACCCGACAGGACTATAAAGATACCAGGCGTTTCCCCCTGGAAGCTCCCTCGT
GCGCTCTCCTGTTCCGACCCTGCCGCTTACCGGATACCTGTCCGCCTTTCTCCCTTCGGGAAGCGTGGCG
CTTTCTCATAGCTCACGCTGTAGGTATCTCAGTTCGGTGTAGGTCGTTCGCTCCAAGCTGGGCTGTGTGC
ACGAACCCCCCGTTCAGCCCGACCGCTGCGCCTTATCCGGTAACTATCGTCTTGAGTCCAACCCGGTAAG
ACACGACTTATCGCCACTGGCAGCAGCCACTGGTAACAGGATTAGCAGAGCGAGGTATGTAGGCGGTGCT
ACAGAGTTCTTGAAGTGGTGGCCTAACTACGGCTACACTAGAAGAACAGTATTTGGTATCTGCGCTCTGC
TGAAGCCAGTTACCTTCGGAAAAAGAGTTGGTAGCTCTTGATCCGGCAAACAAACCACCGCTGGTAGCGG
TGGTTTTTTTGTTTGCAAGCAGCAGATTACGCGCAGAAAAAAAGGATCTCAAGAAGATCCTTTGATCTTT
TCTACGGGGTCTGACGCTCAGTGGAACGAAAACTCACGTTAAGGGATTTTGGTCATGAGACAATAACCCT
GATAAATGCTTCAATAATATTGAAAAAGGAAGAGTATGAGTATTCAACATTTCCGTGTCGCCCTTATTCC
CTTTTTTGCGGCATTTTGCCTTCCTGTTTTTGCTCACCCAGAAACGCTGGTGAAAGTAAAAGATGCTGAA
GATCAGTTGGGTGCACGAGTGGGTTACATCGAACTGGATCTCAACAGCGGTAAGATCCTTGAGAGTTTTC
GCCCCGAAGAACGTTTTCCAATGATGAGCACTTTTAAAGTTCTGCTATGTGGCGCGGTATTATCCCGTAT
TGACGCCGGGCAAGAGCAACTCGGTCGCCGCATACACTATTCTCAGAATGACTTGGTTGAGTATTCACCA
GTCACAGAAAAGCATCTTACGGATGGCATGACAGTAAGAGAATTATGCAGTGCTGCCATAACCATGAGTG
ATAACACTGCGGCCAACTTACTTCTGACAACGATCGGAGGACCGAAGGAGCTAACCGCTTTTTTGCACAA
CATGGGGGATCATGTAACTCGCCTTGATCGTTGGGAACCGGAGCTGAATGAAGCCATACCAAACGACGAG
CGTGACACCACGATGCCTGTAGCAATGGCAACAACGTTGCGCAAACTATTAACTGGCGAACTACTTACTC
TAGCTTCCCGGCAACAATTAATAGACTGGATGGAGGCGGATAAAGTTGCAGGACCACTTCTGCGCTCGGC
CCTTCCGGCTGGCTGGTTTATTGCTGATAAATCTGGAGCCGGTGAGCGTGGGTCTCGCGGTATCATTGCA
GCACTGGGGCCAGATGGTAAGCCCTCCCGTATCGTAGTTATCTACACGACGGGGAGTCAGGCAACTATGG
ATGAACGAAATAGACAGATCGCTGAGATAGGTGCCTCACTGATTAAGCATTGGTAACTGTCAGACCAAGT
TTACTCATATATACTTTAGATTGATTTAAAACTTCATTTTTAATTTAAAAGGATCTAGGTGAAGATCCTT
TTTGATAATCTCATGAGCGGATACATATTTGAATGTATTTAGAAAAATAAACAAATAGGGGTTCCGCGCA
CATTTCCCCGAAAAGTGCCACCTGATGCGGTGTGAAATACCGCACAGATGCGTAAGGAGAAAATACCGCA
TCAGGAAATTGTAAGCGTTAATAATTCAGAAGAACTCGTCAAGAAGGCGATAGAAGGCGATGCGCTGCGA
ATCGGGAGCGGCGATACCGTAAAGCACGAGGAAGCGGTCAGCCCATTCGCCGCCAAGCTCTTCAGCAATA
TCACGGGTAGCCAACGCTATGTCCTGATAGCGGTCCGCCACACCCAGCCGGCCACAGTCGATGAATCCAG
AAAAGCGGCCATTTTCCACCATGATATTCGGCAAGCAGGCATCGCCATGCATGGGTCACGACGAGATCCT
CGCCGTCGGGCATGCTCGCCTTGAGCCTGGCGAACAGTTCGGCTGGCGCGAGCCCCTGATGCTCTTCGTC
CAGATCATCCTGATCGACAAGACCGGCTTCCATCCGAGTACGTGCTCGCTCGATGCGATGTTTCGCTTGG
TGGTCGAATGGGCAGGTAGCCGGATCAAGCGTATGCAGCCGCCGCATTGCATCAGCCATGATGGATACTT
TCTCGGCAGGAGCAAGGTGAGATGACAGGAGATCCTGCCCCGGCACTTCGCCCAATAGCAGCCAGTCCCT
TCCCGCTTCAGTGACAACGTCGAGCACAGCTGCGCAAGGAACGCCCGTCGTGGCCAGCCACGATAGCCGC
GCTGCCTCGTCTTGCAGTTCATTCAGGGCACCGGACAGGTCGGTCTTGACAAAAAGAACCGGGCGCCCCT
GCGCTGACAGCCGGAACACGGCGGCATCAGAGCAGCCGATTGTCTGTTGTGCCCAGTCATAGCCGAATAG
CCTCTCCACCCAAGCGGCCGGAGAACCTGCGTGCAATCCATCTTGTTCAATCATGCGAAACGATCCTCAT
CCTGTCTCTTGATCAGAGCTTGATCCCCTGCGCCATCAGATCCTTGGCGGCAAGAAAGCCATCCAGTTTA
CTTTGCAGGGCTTCCCAACCTTACCAGAGGGCGCCCCAGCTGGCAATTCCGGTTCGCTTGCTGTCCATAA
AACCGCCCAGTCTAGCTATCGCCATGTAAGCCCACTGCAAGCTACCTGCTTTCTCTTTGCGCTTGCGTTT
TCCCTTGTCCAGATAGCCCAGTAGCTGACATTCATCCGGGGTCAGCACCGTTTCTGCGGACTGGCTTTCT
ACGTGAAAAGGATCTAGGTGAAGATCCTTTTTGATAATCTCATGCCTGACATTTATATTCCCCAGAACAT
CAGGTTAATGGCGTTTTTGATGTCATTTTCGCGGTGGCTGAGATCAGCCACTTCTTCCCCGATAACGGAG
ACCGGCACACTGGCCATATCGGTGGTCATCATGCGCCAGCTTTCATCCCCGATATGCACCACCGGGTAAA
GTTCACGGGAGACTTTATCTGACAGCAGACGTGCACTGGCCAGGGGGATCACCATCCGTCGCCCCGGCGT
GTCAATAATATCACTCTGTACATCCACAAACAGACGATAACGGCTCTCTCTTTTATAGGTGTAAACCTTA
AACTGCCGTACGTATAGGCTGCGCAACTGTTGGGAAGGGCGATCGGTGCGGGCCTCTTCGCTATTACGCC
AGCTGGCGAAAGGGGGATGTGCTGCAAGGCGATTAAGTTGGGTAACGCCAGGGTTTTCCCAGTCACGACG
TTGTAAAACGACGGCCAGTGAATTGTAATACGACTCACTATAGGGCGAATTGAATTTAGCGGCCGCGAAT
TCGCCCTTAGAGCAGAGCCAGGAACCCCTGTAGGGAAGGGGCAGGAGAGCCAGGGGCATGAGATGGTGGA
CGAGGAAGGGGGACAGGGAAGCCTGAGCGCCTCTCCTGGGCTTGCCAAGGACTCAAACCCAGAAGCCCAG
AGCAGGGCCTTAGGGAAGCGGGACCCTGCTCTGGGCGGAGGAATATGTCCCAGATAGCACTGGGGACTCT
TTAAGGAAAGAAGGATGGAGAAAGAGAAAGGGAGTAGAGGCGGCCACGACCTGGTGAACACCTAGGACGC
ACCATTCTCACAAAGGGAGTTTTCCACACGGACACCCCCCTCCTCACCACAGCCCTGCCAGGACGGGGCT
GGCTACTGGCCTTATCTCACAGGTAAAACTGACGCACGGAGGAACAATATAAATTGGGGACTAGAAAGGT
GAAGAGCCAAAGTTAGAACTCAGGACCAACTTATTCTGATTTTGTTTTTCCAAACTGCTTCTCCTCTTGG
GAAGTGTAAGGAAGCTGCAGCACCAGGATCAGTGAAACGCACCAGACAGCCGCGTCAGAGCAGCTCAGGT
TCTGGGAGAGGGTAGCGCAGGGTGGCCACTGAGAACCGGGCAGGTCACGCATCCCCCCCTTCCCTCCCAC
CCCCTGCCAAGCTCTCCCTCCCAGGATCCTCTCTGGCTCCATCGTAAGCAAACCTTAGAGGTTCTGGCAA
GGAGAGAGATGGCTCCAGGAAATGGGGGTGTGTCACCAGATAAGGAATCTGCCTAACAGGAGGTGGGGGT
TAGACCCAATATCAGGAGACTAGGAAGGAGGAGGCCTAAGGATGGGGCTTTTCTGTCACCAATCCTGTCC
CTAGTAAAGCTTAGTACTGTCGATCCGCTGGCACGACAGGTTTCCCGACTGGAAAGCGGGCAGTGAGCGC
AACGCAATTAATGTGAGTTAGCTCACTCATTAGGCACCCCAGGCTTTACACTTTATGCTTCCGGCTCGTA
TGTTGTGTGGAATTGTGAGCGGATAACAATTTCACACAGGAAACAGCTATGACCATGATTACGCCAAGCT
TGGGCTGCAGGTCGAGGGATCTCCATAAGAGAAGAGGGACAGCTATGACTGGGAGTAGTCAGGAGAGGAG
GAAAAATCTGGCTAGTAAAACATGTAAGGAAAATTTTAGGGATGTTAAAGAAAAAAATAACACAAAACAA
AATATAAAAAAAATCTAACCTCAAGTCAAGGCTTTTCTATGGAATAAGGAATGGACAGCAGGGGGCTGTT
TCATATACTGATGACCTCTTTATAGCCAACCTTTGTTCATGGCAGCCAGCATATGGGCATATGTTGCCAA
ACTCTAAACCAAATACTCATTCTGATGTTTTAAATGATTTGCCCTCCCATATGTCCTTCCGAGTGAGAGA
CACAAAAAATTCCAACACACTATTGCAATGAAAATAAATTTCCTTTATTAGCCAGAAGTCAGATGCTCAA
GGGGCTTCATGATGTCCCCATAATTTTTGGCAGAGGGAAAAAGATCTCAGTGGTATTTGTGAGCCAGGGC
ATTGGCCACACCAGCCACCACCTTCTGATAGGCAGCCTGCACCTGAGGAGTGAATTCACGCGCCTTACCC
GGGGAGCATGTCAAGGTCAAAATCGTCAAGAGCGTCAGCAGGCAGCATATCAAGGTCAAAGTCGTCAAGG
GCATCGGCTGGGAGCATGTCTAAGTCAAAATCGTCAAGGGCGTCGGTCGGCCCGCCGCTTTCGCACTTTA
GCTGTTTCTCCAGGCCACATATGATTAGTTCCAGGCCGAAAAGGAAGGCAGGTTCGGCTCCCTGCCGGTC
GAACAGCTCAATTGCTTGTTTCAGAAGTGGGGGCATAGAATCGGTGGTAGGTGTCTCTCTTTCCTCTTTT
GCTACTTGATGCTCCTGTTCCTCCAATACGCAGCCCAGTGTAAAGTGGCCCACGGCGGACAGAGCGTACA
GTGCGTTCTCCAGGGAGAAGCCTTGCTGACACAGGAACGCGAGCTGATTTTCCAGGGTTTCGTACTGTTT
CTCTGTTGGGCGGGTGCCGAGATGCACTTTAGCCCCGTCGCGATGTGAGAGGAGAGCACAGCGGTATGAC
TTGGCGTTGTTCCGCAGAAAGTCTTGCCATGACTCGCCTTCCAGGGGGCAGGAGTGGGTATGATGCCTGT
CCAGCATCTCGATTGGCAGGGCATCGAGCAGGGCCCGCTTGTTCTTCACGTGCCAGTACAGGGTAGGCTG
CTCAACTCCCAGCTTTTGAGCGAGTTTCCTTGTCGTCAGGCCTTCGATACCGACTCCATTGAGTAATTCC
AGAGCAGAGTTTATGACTTTGCTCTTGTCCAGTCTAGACATGGTGCTCGACGAATTCTTTGCCAAAATGA
TGAGACAGCACAATAACCAGCACGTTGCCCAGGAGCTGTAGGAAAAAGAAGAAGGCATGAACATGGTTAG
CAGAGGCTCTAGAGCCGCCGGTCACACGCCAGAAGCCGAACCCCGCCCTGCCCCGTCCCCCCCGAAGGCA
GCCGTCCCCCCGCGGACAGCCCCGAGGCTGGAGAGGGAGAAGGGGACGGCGGCGCGGCGACGCACGAAGG
CCCTCCCCGCCCATTTCCTTCCTGCCGGCGCCGCACCGCTTCGCCCCGCGCCCGCTAGAGGGGGTGCGGC
GGCGCCTCCCAGATTTCGGCTCCGCACAGATTTGGGACAAAGGAAGTCCCTGCGCCCTCTCGCACGATTA
CCATAAAAGGCAATGGCTGCGGCTCGCCGCGCCTCGACAGCCGCCGGCGCTCCGGGGGCCGCCGCGCCCC
TCCCCCGAGCCCTCCCCGGCCCGAGGCGGCCCCGCCCCGCCCGGCACCCCCACCTGCCGCCACCCCCCGC
CCGGCACGGCGAGCCCCGCGCCACGCCCCGTACGGAGCCCCGCACCCGAAGCCGGGCCGTGCTCAGCAAC
TCGGGGAGGGGGGTGCAGGGGGGGTTGCAGCCCGACCGACGCGCCCACACCCCCTGCTCACCCCCCCACG
CACACACCCCGCACGCAGCCTTTGTTCCCCTCGCAGCCCCCCCCGCACCGCGGGGCACCGCCCCCGGCCG
CGCTCCCCTCGCGCACACTGCGGAGCGCACAAAGCCCCGCGCCGCGCCCGCAGCGCTCACAGCCGCCGGG
CAGCGCGGAGCCGCACGCGGCGCTCCCCACGCACACACACACGCACGCACCCCCCGAGCCGCTCCCCCCG
CACAAAGGGCCCTCCCGGAGCCCCTCAAGGCTTTCACGCAGCCACAGAAAAGAAACAAGCCGTCATTAAA
CCAAGCGCTAATTACAGCCCGGAGGAGAAGGGCCGTCCCGCCCGCTCACCTGTGGGAGTAACGCGGTCAG
TCAGAGCCGGGGCGGGCGGCGCGAGGCGGCGGCGGAGCGGGGCACGGGGCGAAGGCAGCGCGCAGCGACT
CCCGCCCGCCGCGCGCTTCGCTTTTTATAGGGCCGCCGCCGCCGCCGCCTCGCCATAAAAGGAAACTTTC
GGAGCGCGCCGCTCTGATTGGCTGCCGCCGCACCTCTCCGCCTCGCCCCGCCCCGCCCCTCGCCCCGCCC
CGCCCCGCCTGGCGCGCGCCCCCCCCCCCCCCGCCCCCATCGCTGCACAAAATAATTAAAAAATAAATAA
ATACAAAATTGGGGGTGGGGAGGGGGGGGAGATGGGGAGAGTGAAGCAGAACGTGGGGCTCACCTCGACC
ATGGTAATAGCGATGACTAATACGTAGATGTACTGCCAAGTAGGAAAGTCCCATAAGGTCATGTACTGGG
CATAATGCCAGGCGGGCCATTTACCGTCATTGACGTCAATAGGGGGCGTACTTGGCATATGATACACTTG
ATGTACTGCCAAGTGGGCAGTTTACCGTAAATACTCCACCCATTGACGTCAATGGAAAGTCCCTATTGGC
GTTACTATGGGAACATACGTCATTATTGACGTCAATGGGCGGGGGTCGTTGGGCGGTCAGCCAGGCGGGC
CATTTACCGTAAGTTATGTAACGCGGAACTCCATATATGGGCTATGAACTAATGACCCCGTAATTGATTA
CTATTAATAACTAGTTTTCGTCTTCAAGAATTCCTCGAGTTTACTCCCTATCAGTGATAGAGAACGTATG
AAGAGTTTACTCCCTATCAGTGATAGAGAACGTATGCAGACTTTACTCCCTATCAGTGATAGAGAACGTA
TAAGGAGTTTACTCCCTATCAGTGATAGAGAACGTATGACCAGTTTACTCCCTATCAGTGATAGAGAACG
TATCTACAGTTTACTCCCTATCAGTGATAGAGAACGTATATCCAGTTTACTCCCTATCAGTGATAGAGAA
CGTATAAGCTTTAGGCGTGTACGGTGGGCGCCTATAAAAGCAGAGCTCGTTTAGTGAACCGTCAGATCGC
CTGGAGCAATTCCACAACACTTTTGTCTTATACCAACTTTCCGTACCACTTCCTACCCTCGTAAAGTCGA
CATGGACAAAGACTGCGAAATGAAGCGCACCACCCTGGATAGCCCTCTGGGCAAGCTGGAACTGTCTGGG
TGCGAACAGGGCCTGCACCGTATCATCTTCCTGGGCAAAGGAACATCTGCCGCCGACGCCGTGGAAGTGC
CTGCCCCAGCCGCCGTGCTGGGCGGACCAGAGCCACTGATGCAGGCCACCGCCTGGCTCAACGCCTACTT
TCACCAGCCTGAGGCCATCGAGGAGTTCCCTGTGCCAGCCCTGCACCACCCAGTGTTCCAGCAGGAGAGC
TTTACCCGCCAGGTGCTGTGGAAACTGCTGAAAGTGGTGAAGTTCGGAGAGGTCATCAGCTACAGCCACC
TGGCCGCCCTGGCCGGCAATCCCGCCGCCACCGCCGCCGTGAAAACCGCCCTGAGCGGAAATCCCGTGCC
CATTCTGATCCCCTGCCACCGGGTGGTGCAGGGCGACCTGGACGTGGGGGGCTACGAGGGCGGGCTCGCC
GTGAAAGAGTGGCTGCTGGCCCACGAGGGCCACAGACTGGGCAAGCCTGGGCTGGGTGAGCCAACCACTG
AGGATCTGTACTTTCAGAGCGATAACGCGATCGCTTCCGGTACC
[285 nt withheld, positions 9005-9289]
TAGACGCGTCATATGGCTAGCCTGCAGGGATCCAATGTAACTGTATTCAGCGATGACGAAATTCTTAGCT
ATTGTAATACTCTAGAGGATCTTTGTGAAGGAACCTTACTTCTGTGGTGTGACATAATTGGACAAACTAC
CTACAGAGATTTAAAGCTCTAAGGTAAATATAAAATTTTTAAGTGTATAATGTGTTAAACTACTGATTCT
AATTGTTTGTGTATTTTAGATTCCAACCTATGGAACTGATGAATGGGAGCAGTGGTGGAATGCCTTTAAT
GAGGAAAACCTGTTTTGCTCAGAAGAAATGCCATCTAGTGATGATGAGGCTACTGCTGACTCTCAACATT
CTACTCCTCCAAAAAAGAAGAGAAAGGTAGAAGACCCCAAGGACTTTCCTTCAGAATTGCTAAGTTTTTT
GAGTCATGCTGTGTTTAGTAATAGAACTCTTGCTTGCTTTGCTATTTACACCACAAAGGAAAAAGCTGCA
CTGCTATACAAGAAAATTATGGAAAAATATTCTGTAACCTTTATAAGTAGGCATAACAGTTATAATCATA
ACATACTGTTTTTTCTTACTCCACACAGGCATAGAGTGTCTGCTATTAATAACTATGCTCAAAAATTGTG
TACCTTTAGCTTTTTAATTTGTAAAGGGGTTAATAAGGAATATTTGATGTATAGTGCCTTGACTAGAGAT
CATAATCAGCCATACCACATTTGTAGAGGTTTTACTTGCTTTAAAAAACCTCCCACACCTCCCCCTGAAC
CTGAAACATAAAATGAATGCAATTGTTGTTGTTAACTTGTTTATTGCAGCTTATAATGGTTACAAATAAA
GCAATAGCATCACAAATTTCACAAATAAAGCATTTTTTTCACTGCATTCTAGTTGTGGTTTGTCCAAACT
CATCAATGTATCTTATCATGTCTGCGGCCTAGTCAATAATCAATGTCGAGACCCATAGAGCCCACCGCAT
CCCCAGCATGCCTGCTATTGTCTTCCCAATCCTCCCCCTTGCTGTCCTGCCCCACCCCACCCCCCAGAAT
AGAATGACACCTACTCAGACAATGCGATGCAATTTCCTCATTTTATTAGGAAAGGACAGTGGGAGTGGCA
CCTTCCAGGGTCAAGGAAGGCACGGGGGAGGGGCAAACAACAGATGGCTGGCAACTAGAAGGCACAGTCG
AGGCTGATCAGCGGGTTTAAACGGGCCCTCTAGATCAGGCACCGGGCTTGCGGGTCATGCACCAGGTGCG
CGGTCCTTCGGGCACCTCGACGTCGGCGGTGACGGTGAAGCCGAGCCGCTCGTAGAAGGGGAGGTTGCGG
GGCGCGGAGGTCTCCAGGAAGGCGGGCACCCCGGCGCGCTCGGCCGCCTCCACTCCGGGGAGCACGACGG
CGCTGCCCAGACCCTTGCCCTGGTGGTCGGGCGAGACGCCGACGGTGGCCAGGAACCACGCGGGCTCCTT
GGGCCGGTGCGGCGCCAGGAGGCCTTCCATCTGTTGCTGCGCGGCCAGCCGGGAACCGCTCAACTCGGCC
ATGCGCGGGCCGATCTCGGCGAACACCGCCCCCGCTTCGACGCTCTCCGGCGTGGTCCAGACCGCCACCG
CGGCGCCGTCGTCCGCGACCCACACCTTGCCGATGTCGAGCCCGACGCGCGTGAGGAAGAGTTCTTGCAG
CTCGGTGACCCGCTCGATGTGGCGGTCCGGATCGACGGTGTGGCGCGTGGCGGGGTAGTCGGCGAACGCG
GCGGCGAGGGTGCGTACGGCCCTGGGGACGTCGTCGCGGGTGGCGAGGCGCACCGTGGGCTTGTACTCGG
TCATCTCGAGCCTAGGGCCGGGATTCTCCTCCACGTCACCGCATGTTAGAAGACTTCCTCTGCCCTCTCC
GCTGCCAGATCTCTCGAGGCCCTGTGGGAGGAAGAGAAGAGGTCAGAAGCTTGCCCCACTGTGGGGTGGA
GGGGACAGATAAAAGTACCCAGAACCAGAGCCACATTAACCGGCCCTGGGAATATAAGGTGGTCCCAGCT
CGGGGACACAGGATCCCTGGAGGCAGCAAACATGCTGTCCTGAAGTGGACATAGGGGCCCGGGTTGGAGG
AAGAAGACTAGCTGAGCTCTCGGACCCCTGGAAGATGCCATGACAGGGGGCTGGAAGAGCTAGCACAGAC
TAGAGAGGTAAGGGGGGTAGGGGAGCTGCCCAAATGAAAGGAGTGAGAGGTGACCCGAATCCACAGGAGA
ACGGGGTGTCCAGGCAAAGAAAGCAAGAGGATGGAGAGGTGGCTAAAGCCAGGGAGACGGGGTACTTTGG
GGTTGTCCAGAAAAACGGTGATGATGCAGGCCTACAAGAAGGGGAGGCGGGACGCAAGGGAGACATCCGT
CGGAGAAGGCCATCCTAAGAAACGAGAGATGGCACAGGCCCCAGAAGGAGAAGGAAAAGGGAACCCAGCG
AGTGAAGACGGCATGGGGTTGGGTGAGGGAGGAGAGATGCCCGGAGAGGACCCAGACACGGGGAGGATCC
GCTCAGAGGACATCACGTGGTGCAGCGCCGAGAAGGAAGTGCTCCGGAAAGAGCATCCTTGGGCAGCAAC
ACAGCAGAGAGCAAGGGGAAGAGGGAGTGGAGGAAGACGGAACCTGAAGGAGGCGGCAGGGAAGGATCTG
GGCCAGCCGTAGAGGTGACCCAGGCCACAAGCTGCAGACAGAAAGCGGCACAGGCCCAGGGGAGAGAATG
CTGGTCAGAGAAAGCAAAGGGCGAATTCGTTTAAACCTGCAGGACTAGCTAG
